>Addgene plasmid #77829 | TJP2 gRNA (BRDN0001145932) | addgene full sequence | sequence record 189057 | Addgene Assembled Sequence
CCCGGGTGCAAAGATGGATAAAGTTTTAAACAGAGAGGAATCTTTGCAGCTAATGGACCTTCTAGGTCTT
GAAAGGAGTGGGAATTGGCTCCGGTGCCCGTCAGTGGGCAGAGCGCACATCGCCCACAGTCCCCGAGAAG
TTGGGGGGAGGGGTCGGCAATTGATCCGGTGCCTAGAGAAGGTGGCGCGGGGTAAACTGGGAAAGTGATG
TCGTGTACTGGCTCCGCCTTTTTCCCGAGGGTGGGGGAGAACCGTATATAAGTGCAGTAGTCGCCGTGAA
CGTTCTTTTTCGCAACGGGTTTGCCGCCAGAACACAGGTAAGTGCCGTGTGTGGTTCCCGCGGGCCTGGC
CTCTTTACGGGTTATGGCCCTTGCGTGCCTTGAATTACTTCCACCTGGCTGCAGTACGTGATTCTTGATC
CCGAGCTTCGGGTTGGAAGTGGGTGGGAGAGTTCGAGGCCTTGCGCTTAAGGAGCCCCTTCGCCTCGTGC
TTGAGTTGAGGCCTGGCCTGGGCGCTGGGGCCGCCGCGTGCGAATCTGGTGGCACCTTCGCGCCTGTCTC
GCTGCTTTCGATAAGTCTCTAGCCATTTAAAATTTTTGATGACCTGCTGCGACGCTTTTTTTCTGGCAAG
ATAGTCTTGTAAATGCGGGCCAAGATCTGCACACTGGTATTTCGGTTTTTGGGGCCGCGGGCGGCGACGG
GGCCCGTGCGTCCCAGCGCACATGTTCGGCGAGGCGGGGCCTGCGAGCGCGGCCACCGAGAATCGGACGG
GGGTAGTCTCAAGCTGGCCGGCCTGCTCTGGTGCCTGGCCTCGCGCCGCCGTGTATCGCCCCGCCCTGGG
CGGCAAGGCTGGCCCGGTCGGCACCAGTTGCGTGAGCGGAAAGATGGCCGCTTCCCGGCCCTGCTGCAGG
GAGCTCAAAATGGAGGACGCGGCGCTCGGGAGAGCGGGCGGGTGAGTCACCCACACAAAGGAAAAGGGCC
TTTCCGTCCTCAGCCGTCGCTTCATGTGACTCCACGGAGTACCGGGCGCCGTCCAGGCACCTCGATTAGT
TCTCGAGCTTTTGGAGTACGTCGTCTTTAGGTTGGGGGGAGGGGTTTTATGCGATGGAGTTTCCCCACAC
TGAGTGGGTGGAGACTGAAGTTAGGCCAGCTTGGCACTTGATGTAATTCTCCTTGGAATTTGCCCTTTTT
GAGTTTGGATCTTGGTTCATTCTCAAGCCTCAGACAGTGGTTCAAAGTTTTTTTCTTCCATTTCAGGTGT
CGTGACGTACGGCCACCATGACCGAGTACAAGCCCACGGTGCGCCTCGCCACCCGCGACGACGTCCCCAG
GGCCGTACGCACCCTCGCCGCCGCGTTCGCCGACTACCCCGCCACGCGCCACACCGTCGATCCGGACCGC
CACATCGAGCGGGTCACCGAGCTGCAAGAACTCTTCCTCACGCGCGTCGGGCTCGACATCGGCAAGGTGT
GGGTCGCGGACGACGGCGCCGCCGTGGCGGTCTGGACCACGCCGGAGAGCGTCGAAGCGGGGGCGGTGTT
CGCCGAGATCGGCCCGCGCATGGCCGAGTTGAGCGGTTCCCGGCTGGCCGCGCAGCAACAGATGGAAGGC
CTCCTGGCGCCGCACCGGCCCAAGGAGCCCGCGTGGTTCCTGGCCACCGTCGGAGTCTCGCCCGACCACC
AGGGCAAGGGTCTGGGCAGCGCCGTCGTGCTCCCCGGAGTGGAGGCGGCCGAGCGCGCCGGGGTGCCCGC
CTTCCTGGAGACCTCCGCGCCCCGCAACCTCCCCTTCTACGAGCGGCTCGGCTTCACCGTCACCGCCGAC
GTCGAGGTGCCCGAAGGACCGCGCACCTGGTGCATGACCCGCAAGCCCGGTGCCTGAACGCGTTAAGTCG
ACAATCAACCTCTGGATTACAAAATTTGTGAAAGATTGACTGGTATTCTTAACTATGTTGCTCCTTTTAC
GCTATGTGGATACGCTGCTTTAATGCCTTTGTATCATGCTATTGCTTCCCGTATGGCTTTCATTTTCTCC
TCCTTGTATAAATCCTGGTTGCTGTCTCTTTATGAGGAGTTGTGGCCCGTTGTCAGGCAACGTGGCGTGG
TGTGCACTGTGTTTGCTGACGCAACCCCCACTGGTTGGGGCATTGCCACCACCTGTCAGCTCCTTTCCGG
GACTTTCGCTTTCCCCCTCCCTATTGCCACGGCGGAACTCATCGCCGCCTGCCTTGCCCGCTGCTGGACA
GGGGCTCGGCTGTTGGGCACTGACAATTCCGTGGTGTTGTCGGGGAAATCATCGTCCTTTCCTTGGCTGC
TCGCCTGTGTTGCCACCTGGATTCTGCGCGGGACGTCCTTCTGCTACGTCCCTTCGGCCCTCAATCCAGC
GGACCTTCCTTCCCGCGGCCTGCTGCCGGCTCTGCGGCCTCTTCCGCGTCTTCGCCTTCGCCCTCAGACG
AGTCGGATCTCCCTTTGGGCCGCCTCCCCGCGTCGACTTTAAGACCAATGACTTACAAGGCAGCTGTAGA
TCTTAGCCACTTTTTAAAAGAAAAGGGGGGACTGGAAGGGCTAATTCACTCCCAACGAAGACAAGATCTG
CTTTTTGCTTGTACTGGGTCTCTCTGGTTAGACCAGATCTGAGCCTGGGAGCTCTCTGGCTAACTAGGGA
ACCCACTGCTTAAGCCTCAATAAAGCTTGCCTTGAGTGCTTCAAGTAGTGTGTGCCCGTCTGTTGTGTGA
CTCTGGTAACTAGAGATCCCTCAGACCCTTTTAGTCAGTGTGGAAAATCTCTAGCAGTACGTATAGTAGT
TCATGTCATCTTATTATTCAGTATTTATAACTTGCAAAGAAATGAATATCAGAGAGTGAGAGGAACTTGT
TTATTGCAGCTTATAATGGTTACAAATAAAGCAATAGCATCACAAATTTCACAAATAAAGCATTTTTTTC
ACTGCATTCTAGTTGTGGTTTGTCCAAACTCATCAATGTATCTTATCATGTCTGGCTCTAGCTATCCCGC
CCCTAACTCCGCCCATCCCGCCCCTAACTCCGCCCAGTTCCGCCCATTCTCCGCCCCATGGCTGACTAAT
TTTTTTTATTTATGCAGAGGCCGAGGCCGCCTCGGCCTCTGAGCTATTCCAGAAGTAGTGAGGAGGCTTT
TTTGGAGGCCTAGGGACGTACCCAATTCGCCCTATAGTGAGTCGTATTACGCGCGCTCACTGGCCGTCGT
TTTACAACGTCGTGACTGGGAAAACCCTGGCGTTACCCAACTTAATCGCCTTGCAGCACATCCCCCTTTC
GCCAGCTGGCGTAATAGCGAAGAGGCCCGCACCGATCGCCCTTCCCAACAGTTGCGCAGCCTGAATGGCG
AATGGG
[124 nt withheld, positions 3367-3490]
C
[91 nt withheld, positions 3492-3582]
A
[49 nt withheld, positions 3584-3632]
CCTTTGACGTTGGAGTCCACGTTCTTT
[37 nt withheld, positions 3660-3696]
ACCCTATCTCGGTCTATTCTTTTGATTTATAAGGGATTTTGCCGATTTCGGCCTATTGGTTAAAAAATGA
GCTGATTTAACAAAAATTTAACGCGAATTTTAACAAAATATTAACGCTTACAATTTAGGTGGCACTTTTC
GGGGAAATGTGCGCGGAACCCCTATTTGTTTATTTTTCTAAATACATTCAAATATGTATCCGCTCATGAG
ACAATAACCCTGATAAATGCTTCAATAATATTGAAAAAGGAAGAGTATGAGTATTCAACATTTCCGTGTC
GCCCTTATTCCCTTTTTTGCGGCATTTTGCCTTCCTGTTTTTGCTCACCCAGAAACGCTGGTGAAAGTAA
AAGATGCTGAAGATCAGTTGGGTGCACGAGTGGGTTACATCGAACTGGATCTCAACAGCGGTAAGATCCT
TGAGAGTTTTCGCCCCGAAGAACGTTTTCCAATGATGAGCACTTTTAAAGTTCTGCTATGTGGCGCGGTA
TTATCCCGTATTGACGCCGGGCAAGAGCAACTCGGTCGCCGCATACACTATTCTCAGAATGACTTGGTTG
AGTACTCACCAGTCACAGAAAAGCATCTTACGGATGGCATGACAGTAAGAGAATTATGCAGTGCTGCCAT
AACCATGAGTGATAACACTGCGGCCAACTTACTTCTGACAACGATCGGAGGACCGAAGGAGCTAACCGCT
TTTTTGCACAACATGGGGGATCATGTAACTCGCCTTGATCGTTGGGAACCGGAGCTGAATGAAGCCATAC
CAAACGACGAGCGTGACACCACGATGCCTGTAGCAATGGCAACAACGTTGCGCAAACTATTAACTGGCGA
ACTACTTACTCTAGCTTCCCGGCAACAATTAATAGACTGGATGGAGGCGGATAAAGTTGCAGGACCACTT
CTGCGCTCGGCCCTTCCGGCTGGCTGGTTTATTGCTGATAAATCTGGAGCCGGTGAGCGTGGGTCTCGCG
GTATCATTGCAGCACTGGGGCCAGATGGTAAGCCCTCCCGTATCGTAGTTATCTACACGACGGGGAGTCA
GGCAACTATGGATGAACGAAATAGACAGATCGCTGAGATAGGTGCCTCACTGATTAAGCATTGGTAACTG
TCAGACCAAGTTTACTCATATATACTTTAGATTGATTTAAAACTTCATTTTTAATTTAAAAGGATCTAGG
TGAAGATCCTTTTTGATAATCTCATGACCAAAATCCCTTAACGTGAGTTTTCGTTCCACTGAGCGTCAGA
CCCCGTAGAAAAGATCAAAGGATCTTCTTGAGATCCTTTTTTTCTGCGCGTAATCTGCTGCTTGCAAACA
AAAAAACCACCGCTACCAGCGGTGGTTTGTTTGCCGGATCAAGAGCTACCAACTCTTTTTCCGAAGGTAA
CTGGCTTCAGCAGAGCGCAGATACCAAATACTGTTCTTCTAGTGTAGCCGTAGTTAGGCCACCACTTCAA
GAACTCTGTAGCACCGCCTACATACCTCGCTCTGCTAATCCTGTTACCAGTGGCTGCTGCCAGTGGCGAT
AAGTCGTGTCTTACCGGGTTGGACTCAAGACGATAGTTACCGGATAAGGCGCAGCGGTCGGGCTGAACGG
GGGGTTCGTGCACACAGCCCAGCTTGGAGCGAACGACCTACACCGAACTGAGATACCTACAGCGTGAGCT
ATGAGAAAGCGCCACGCTTCCCGAAGGGAGAAAGGCGGACAGGTATCCGGTAAGCGGCAGGGTCGGAACA
GGAGAGCGCACGAGGGAGCTTCCAGGGGGAAACGCCTGGTATCTTTATAGTCCTGTCGGGTTTCGCCACC
TCTGACTTGAGCGTCGATTTTTGTGATGCTCGTCAGGGGGGCGGAGCCTATGGAAAAACGCCAGCAACGC
GGCCTTTTTACGGTTCCTGGCCTTTTGCTGGCCTTTTGCTCACATGTTCTTTCCTGCGTTATCCCCTGAT
TCTGTGGATAACCGTATTACCGCCTTTGAGTGAGCTGATACCGCTCGCCGCAGCCGAACGACCGAGCGCA
GCGAGTCAGTGAGCGAGGAAGCGGAAGAGCGCCCAATACGCAAACCGCCTCTCCCCGCGCGTTGGCCGAT
TCATTAATGCAGCTGGCACGACAGGTTTCCCGACTGGAAAGCGGGCAGTGAGCGCAACGCAATTAATGTG
AGTTAGCTCACTCATTAGGCACCCCAGGCTTTACACTTTATGCTTCCGGCTCGTATGTTGTGTGGAATTG
TGAGCGGATAACAATTTCACACAGGAAACAGCTATGACCATGATTACGCCAAGCGCGCAATTAACCCTCA
CTAAAGGGAACAAAAGCTGGAGCTGCAAGCTTAATGTAGTCTTATGCAATACTCTTGTAGTCTTGCAACA
TGGTAACGATGAGTTAGCAACATGCCTTACAAGGAGAGAAAAAGCACCGTGCATGCCGATTGGTGGAAGT
AAGGTGGTACGATCGTGCCTTATTAGGAAGGCAACAGACGGGTCTGACATGGATTGGACGAACCACTGAA
TTGCCGCATTGCAGAGATATTGTATTTAAGTGCCTAGCTCGATACATAAACGGGTCTCTCTGGTTAGACC
AGATCTGAGCCTGGGAGCTCTCTGGCTAACTAGGGAACCCACTGCTTAAGCCTCAATAAAGCTTGCCTTG
AGTGCTTCAAGTAGTGTGTGCCCGTCTGTTGTGTGACTCTGGTAACTAGAGATCCCTCAGACCCTTTTAG
TCAGTGTGGAAAATCTCTAGCAGTGGCGCCCGAACAGGGACTTGAAAGCGAAAGGGAAACCAGAGGAGCT
CTCTCGACGCAGGACTCGGCTTGCTGAAGCGCGCACGGCAAGAGGCGAGGGGCGGCGACTGGTGAGTACG
CCAAAAATTTTGACTAGCGGAGGCTAGAAGGAGAGAGATGGGTGCGAGAGCGTCAGTATTAAGCGGGGGA
GAATTAGATCGCGATGGGAAAAAATTCGGTTAAGGCCAGGGGGAAAGAAAAAATATAAATTAAAACATAT
AGTATGGGCAAGCAGGGAGCTAGAACGATTCGCAGTTAATCCTGGCCTGTTAGAAACATCAGAAGGCTGT
AGACAAATACTGGGACAGCTACAACCATCCCTTCAGACAGGATCAGAAGAACTTAGATCATTATATAATA
CAGTAGCAACCCTCTATTGTGTGCATCAAAGGATAGAGATAAAAGACACCAAGGAAGCTTTAGACAAGAT
AGAGGAAGAGCAAAACAAAAGTAAGACCACCGCACAGCAAGCGGCCGCTGATCTTCAGACCTGGAGGAGG
AGATATGAGGGACAATTGGAGAAGTGAATTATATAAATATAAAGTAGTAAAAATTGAACCATTAGGAGTA
GCACCCACCAAGGCAAAGAGAAGAGTGGTGCAGAGAGAAAAAAGAGCAGTGGGAATAGGAGCTTTGTTCC
TTGGGTTCTTGGGAGCAGCAGGAAGCACTATGGGCGCAGCGTCAATGACGCTGACGGTACAGGCCAGACA
ATTATTGTCTGGTATAGTGCAGCAGCAGAACAATTTGCTGAGGGCTATTGAGGCGCAACAGCATCTGTTG
CAACTCACAGTCTGGGGCATCAAGCAGCTCCAGGCAAGAATCCTGGCTGTGGAAAGATACCTAAAGGATC
AACAGCTCCTGGGGATTTGGGGTTGCTCTGGAAAACTCATTTGCACCACTGCTGTGCCTTGGAATGCTAG
TTGGAGTAATAAATCTCTGGAACAGATTTGGAATCACACGACCTGGATGGAGTGGGACAGAGAAATTAAC
AATTACACAAGCTTAATACACTCCTTAATTGAAGAATCGCAAAACCAGCAAGAAAAGAATGAACAAGAAT
TATTGGAATTAGATAAATGGGCAAGTTTGTGGAATTGGTTTAACATAACAAATTGGCTGTGGTATATAAA
ATTATTCATAATGATAGTAGGAGGCTTGGTAGGTTTAAGAATAGTTTTTGCTGTACTTTCTATAGTGAAT
AGAGTTAGGCAGGGATATTCACCATTATCGTTTCAGACCCACCTCCCAACCCCGAGGGGACCCAGAGAGG
GCCTATTTCCCATGATTCCTTCATATTTGCATATACGATACAAGGCTGTTAGAGAGATAATTAGAATTAA
TTTGACTGTAAACACAAAGATATTAGTACAAAATACGTGACGTAGAAAGTAATAATTTCTTGGGTAGTTT
GCAGTTTTAAAATTATGTTTTAAAATGGACTATCATATGCTTACCGTAACTTGAAAGTATTTCGATTTCT
TGGCTTTATATATCTTGTGGAAAGGACGAAACACCGTTTCAGAGGATTAGTGCGGGGTTTTAGAGCTAGA
AATAGCAAGTTAAAATAAGGCTAGTCCGTTATCAACTTGAAAAAGTGGCACCGAGTCGGTGCTTTTTTAA
GCTTGGCGTAACTAGATCTTGAGACAAATGGCAGTATTCATCCACAATTTTAAAAGAAAAGGGGGGATTG
GGGGGTACAGTGCAGGGGAAAGAATAGTAGACATAATAGCAACAGACATACAAACTAAAGAATTACAAAA
ACAAATTACAAAAATTCAAAATTTTCGGGTTTATTACAGGGACAGCAGAGATCCACTTTGGCGCCGGCTC
GAGGGGG
Features (pLannotate 1.2.2; 29 found; start..end, strand, type, name):
     14..80      +  CDS            small t antigen (fragment): SV40 (simian virus 40) small t antigen
    106..317     +  promoter       EF-1α core promoter: core promoter for human elongation factor EF-1α
    318..1256    +  intron         EF-1α intron A: intron upstream of the start codon of human EF-1α
   1278..1877    +  CDS            PuroR (fragment): puromycin N-acetyltransferase; pac from Streptomyces; confers resistance to puromycin
   1893..2481    +  misc_feature   WPRE: woodchuck hepatitis virus posttranscriptional regulatory element
   2532..2551    +  misc_feature   cPPT/CTS (fragment): central polypurine tract and central termination sequence of HIV-1
   2553..2786    +  LTR            3' LTR (ΔU3): self-inactivating 3' long terminal repeat (LTR) from HIV-1
   2864..2985    +  polyA_signal   SV40 poly(A) signal: SV40 polyadenylation signal
   3025..3160    +  rep_origin     SV40 ori: SV40 origin of replication
   3181..3199    -  promoter       T7 promoter: promoter for bacteriophage T7 RNA polymerase
   3207..3362    +  CDS            lacZα (fragment): LacZα fragment of β-galactosidase; lacZ fragment
   3367..3795    +  rep_origin     f1 ori (sequence partly withheld): f1 bacteriophage origin of replication; arrow indicates direction of (+) strand synthesis
   3848..3952    +  promoter       AmpR promoter: bla
   3953..4813    +  CDS            AmpR: β-lactamase; bla; confers resistance to ampicillin, carbenicillin, and related antibiotics
   4984..5572    +  rep_origin     ori: high-copy-number ColE1/pMB1/pBR322/pUC origin of replication
   5755..5847    +  CDS            lacI (fragment): lac repressor; lacI; The lac repressor binds to the lac operator to inhibit transcription in E. coli. This inhibition can be relieved by adding lactose or isopropyl-β-D-thiogalactopyranoside (IPTG).
   5860..5881    +  protein_bind   CAP binding site: CAP binding activates transcription in the presence of cAMP. E. coli catabolite activator protein
   5896..5926    +  promoter       lac promoter: promoter for the E. coli lac operon
   5934..5950    +  protein_bind   lac operator: The lac repressor binds to the lac operator to inhibit transcription in E. coli. This inhibition can be relieved by adding lactose or isopropyl-β-D-thiogalactopyranoside (IPTG). lac repressor encoded by lacI
   5995..6013    +  promoter       T3 promoter: promoter for bacteriophage T3 RNA polymerase
   6041..6267    +  promoter       RSV promoter: Rous sarcoma virus enhancer/promoter
   6268..6448    +  LTR            5' LTR (truncated): truncated 5' long terminal repeat (LTR) from HIV-1
   6495..6620    +  misc_feature   HIV-1 Ψ: packaging signal of human immunodeficiency virus type 1
   6604..6967    +  CDS            HIV-1 gag (fragment): gag protein from human immunodeficiency virus 1; gag
   7113..7346    +  misc_feature   RRE: The Rev response element (RRE) of HIV-1 allows for Rev-dependent mRNA export from the nucleus to the cytoplasm.
   7723..7749    +  CDS            Rev (fragment): human immunodeficiency virus 1 (HIV-1) Rev protein; rev; enhances nuclear export of unspliced and incompletely spliced viral mRNAs
   7753..7993    +  promoter       U6 promoter: RNA polymerase III promoter for human U6 snRNA
   8023..8098    +  misc_RNA       gRNA scaffold: guide RNA scaffold for the Streptococcus pyogenes CRISPR/Cas9 system
   8154..8271    +  misc_feature   cPPT/CTS: central polypurine tract and central termination sequence of HIV-1
