[The description below was written by a language model from this plasmid's Addgene catalogue record and pLannotate feature annotations shown in this document.]
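Description:
TJP2 gRNA (BRDN0001145932) is a third-generation lentiviral guide RNA plasmid built on the lentiGuide-Puro backbone, designed to direct Streptococcus pyogenes Cas9 to the human TJP2 gene (tight junction protein 2, also known as ZO2). The guide was designed against several TJP2 reference transcripts and belongs to a human kinome gRNA collection. In bacteria the 8.3 kb plasmid is maintained at high copy through a ColE1/pUC-type origin and selected with ampicillin via the β-lactamase gene. An f1 origin, an SV40 origin and lac-derived remnants are also carried in the backbone.

The transfer cassette is framed by an RSV promoter fused to a truncated HIV-1 5' LTR, which makes genomic RNA production Tat-independent, and a self-inactivating ΔU3 3' LTR followed by an SV40 polyadenylation signal. Between them lie the Ψ packaging signal with a partial gag sequence, the Rev response element for Rev-dependent nuclear export, and a cPPT/CTS that aids nuclear import of the proviral DNA. A human U6 RNA polymerase III promoter drives the TJP2-specific spacer joined to the S. pyogenes gRNA scaffold. Downstream, an EF-1α core promoter with its intron A expresses puromycin N-acetyltransferase, stabilised by a WPRE, allowing puromycin selection of transduced mammalian cells.

The plasmid does not encode Cas9, so it is meant to be used with a separate Cas9 vector such as lentiCas9-Blast or in cells that already express Cas9. Packaging functions must also be supplied in trans. Its typical use is Cas9-mediated disruption of TJP2 in human cells.
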