Addgene plasmid #77829: TJP2 gRNA (BRDN0001145932)
Purpose: 3rd generation lentiviral gRNA plasmid targeting human TJP2
Depositing lab: John Doench & David Root. Depositing organization: Broad Institute. Publication: Optimized sgRNA design to maximize activity and minimize off-target effects of CRISPR-Cas9. Doench JG, Fusi N, Sullender M, Hegde M, Vaimberg EW, Donovan KF, Smith I, Tothova Z, Wilen C, Orchard R, Virgin HW, Listgarten J, Root DE. Nat Biotechnol. 2016 Jan 18. doi: 10.1038/nbt.3437. PubMed 26780180.
Backbone
  Vector backbone: lentiGuide-Puro
  Backbone manufacturer: Zhang Lab (Addgene plasmid # 52963)
  Vector type: Mammalian Expression, Lentiviral, CRISPR
  Selectable markers: Puromycin
Growth in bacteria
  Bacterial resistance: Ampicillin, 100 μg/mL
  Growth temperature: 37°C
  Growth strain: DH5alpha
  Copy number: High Copy
Gene/Insert
  Gene/Insert name: TJP2 (alt names: TJP2; NM_001170414.2)
  gRNA/shRNA sequence: TTTCAGAGGATTAGTGCGGG
  Species: H. sapiens (human)
  Entrez Gene: TJP2 (a.k.a. C9DUPq21.11, DFNA51, DUP9q21.11, FHCA1, PFIC4, X104, ZO2)
  Promoter: hU6
  Cloning method: Unknown
  Sequencing primers: 5′ U6-F; 3′ pS2-R
Terms and licenses: Academic/Nonprofit Terms; Industry Terms: Not Available to Industry
Depositor comments: The gRNA was designed to target the following Genbank reference sequence(s): NM_001170414.2,NM_001170415.1,NM_001170416.1,NM_001170630.1,NM_004817.3,NM_201629.3. Note that this plasmid does NOT contain Cas9. It should be used in conjunction with lentiCas9-Blast (Addgene #52962) or otherwise with cell lines already expressing Cas9. Browse the full kinome gRNA library at http://www.addgene.org/pooled-library/broadgpp-human-kinome/ or visit http://www.broadinstitute.org/rnai/public/ for detailed protocols and information.
How to cite: TJP2 gRNA (BRDN0001145932) was a gift from John Doench & David Root (Addgene plasmid # 77829 ; http://n2t.net/addgene:77829 ; RRID:Addgene_77829)
