>Addgene plasmid #77829 | TJP2 gRNA (BRDN0001145932) | depositor partial sequence | sequence record 145289 | Target Sequence
TTTCAGAGGATTAGTGCGGG
