>Addgene plasmid #77829 | TJP2 gRNA (BRDN0001145932) | addgene partial sequence | sequence record 149736 | hU6-F 5'-GAGGGCCTATTTCCCATGATT-3'
TAGAAAGTAATAATTTCTTGGGTAGTTTGCAGTTTTAAAATTATGTTTTAAAATGGACTATCATATGCTT
ACCGTAACTTGAAAGTATTTCGATTTCTTGGCTTTATATATCTTGTGGAAAGGACGAAACACCGTTTCAG
AGGATTAGTGCGGGGTTTTAGAGCTAGAAATAGCAAGTTAAAATAAGGCTAGTCCGTTATCAACTTGAAA
AAGTGGCACCGAGTCGGTGCTTTTTTAAGCTTGGCGTAACTAGATCTTGAGACAAATGGCAGTATTCATC
CACAATTTTAAAAGAAAAGGGGGGATTGGGGGGTACAGTGCAGGGGAAAGAATAGTAGACATAATAGCAA
CAGAC
